LOCUS       Exported 2105 bp ds-DNA circular SYN 13-MAY-2021
DEFINITION  Very weak constitutive promoter.
ACCESSION   .
VERSION     .
KEYWORDS    J23101
SOURCE      synthetic DNA construct
  ORGANISM  synthetic DNA construct
REFERENCE   1 (bases 1 to 2105)
  AUTHORS   Radeck J, Kraft K, Bartels J, Cikovic T, Durr F, Emenegger J,
            Kelterborn S, Sauer C, Fritz G, Gebhard S, Mascher T
  TITLE     The Bacillus BioBrick Box: generation and evaluation of essential
            genetic building blocks for standardized work with Bacillus
            subtilis.
  JOURNAL   J Biol Eng. 2013 Dec 2;7(1):29. doi: 10.1186/1754-1611-7-29.
  PUBMED    24295448
REFERENCE   2 (bases 1 to 2105)
  AUTHORS   .
  TITLE     Direct Submission
  JOURNAL   Exported May 13, 2021 from SnapGene Server 1.1.58
            http://www.snapgene.com
FEATURES             Location/Qualifiers
     source          1..2105
                     /organism="synthetic DNA construct"
                     /mol_type="other DNA"
     terminator      2..59
                     /label=his operon terminator
                     /note="This putative transcriptin terminator from the E.
                     coli his operon has a 2-bp deletion introduced during
                     synthesis. Its efficiency has not been determined."
     primer_bind     complement(83..100)
                     /label=L4440
                     /note="L4440 vector, forward primer"
     rep_origin      complement(254..842)
                     /direction=LEFT
                     /label=ori
                     /note="high-copy-number ColE1/pMB1/pBR322/pUC origin of
                     replication"
     primer_bind     complement(334..353)
                     /label=pBR322ori-F
                     /note="pBR322 origin, forward primer"
     terminator      1025..1119
                     /label=lambda t0 terminator
                     /note="transcription terminator from phage lambda"
     CDS             complement(1140..1799)
                     /codon_start=1
                     /gene="cat"
                     /product="chloramphenicol acetyltransferase"
                     /label=CmR
                     /note="confers resistance to chloramphenicol"
                     /translation="MEKKITGYTTVDISQWHRKEHFEAFQSVAQCTYNQTVQLDITAFL
                     KTVKKNKHKFYPAFIHILARLMNAHPEFRMAMKDGELVIWDSVHPCYTVFHEQTETFSS
                     LWSEYHDDFRQFLHIYSQDVACYGENLAYFPKGFIENMFFVSANPWVSFTSFDLNVANM
                     DNFFAPVFTMGKYYTQGDKVLMPLAIQVHHAVCDGFHVGRMLNELQQYCDEWQGGA"
     primer_bind     1714..1733
                     /label=CAT-R
                     /note="Chloramphenicol resistance gene, reverse primer"
     primer_bind     1961..1979
                     /label=pBRforEco
                     /note="pBR322 vectors, upsteam of EcoRI site, forward
                     primer"
     terminator      1983..2026
                     /label=bacterial terminator
                     /note="putative bacterial transcription terminator"
     misc_feature    2029..2050
                     /label=BioBrick prefix
                     /note="BioBrick prefix for parts that do not start with
                     ""ATG"""
     misc_feature    2086..1
                     /label=BioBrick suffix
                     /note="universal suffix for all parts"
ORIGIN
        1 gtccggcaaa aaagggcaag gtgtcaccac cctgcccttt ttctttaaaa ccgaaaagat
       61 tacttcgcgt tatgcaggct tcctcgctca ctgactcgct gcgctcggtc gttcggctgc
      121 ggcgagcggt atcagctcac tcaaaggcgg taatacggtt atccacagaa tcaggggata
      181 acgcaggaaa gaacatgtga gcaaaaggcc agcaaaaggc caggaaccgt aaaaaggccg
      241 cgttgctggc gtttttccac aggctccgcc cccctgacga gcatcacaaa aatcgacgct
      301 caagtcagag gtggcgaaac ccgacaggac tataaagata ccaggcgttt ccccctggaa
      361 gctccctcgt gcgctctcct gttccgaccc tgccgcttac cggatacctg tccgcctttc
      421 tcccttcggg aagcgtggcg ctttctcata gctcacgctg taggtatctc agttcggtgt
      481 aggtcgttcg ctccaagctg ggctgtgtgc acgaaccccc cgttcagccc gaccgctgcg
      541 ccttatccgg taactatcgt cttgagtcca acccggtaag acacgactta tcgccactgg
      601 cagcagccac tggtaacagg attagcagag cgaggtatgt aggcggtgct acagagttct
      661 tgaagtggtg gcctaactac ggctacacta gaagaacagt atttggtatc tgcgctctgc
      721 tgaagccagt taccttcgga aaaagagttg gtagctcttg atccggcaaa caaaccaccg
      781 ctggtagcgg tggttttttt gtttgcaagc agcagattac gcgcagaaaa aaaggatctc
      841 aagaagatcc tttgatcttt tctacggggt ctgacgctca gtggaacgaa aactcacgtt
      901 aagggatttt ggtcatgaga ttatcaaaaa ggatcttcac ctagatcctt ttaaattaaa
      961 aatgaagttt taaatcaatc taaagtatat atgagtaaac ttggtctgac agctcgaggc
     1021 ttggattctc accaataaaa aacgcccggc ggcaaccgag cgttctgaac aaatccagat
     1081 ggagttctga ggtcattact ggatctatca acaggagtcc aagcgagctc gatatcaaat
     1141 tacgccccgc cctgccactc atcgcagtac tgttgtaatt cattaagcat tctgccgaca
     1201 tggaagccat cacaaacggc atgatgaacc tgaatcgcca gcggcatcag caccttgtcg
     1261 ccttgcgtat aatatttgcc catggtgaaa acgggggcga agaagttgtc catattggcc
     1321 acgtttaaat caaaactggt gaaactcacc cagggattgg ctgagacgaa aaacatattc
     1381 tcaataaacc ctttagggaa ataggccagg ttttcaccgt aacacgccac atcttgcgaa
     1441 tatatgtgta gaaactgccg gaaatcgtcg tggtattcac tccagagcga tgaaaacgtt
     1501 tcagtttgct catggaaaac ggtgtaacaa gggtgaacac tatcccatat caccagctca
     1561 ccgtctttca ttgccatacg aaattccgga tgagcattca tcaggcgggc aagaatgtga
     1621 ataaaggccg gataaaactt gtgcttattt ttctttacgg tctttaaaaa ggccgtaata
     1681 tccagctgaa cggtctggtt ataggtacat tgagcaactg actgaaatgc ctcaaaatgt
     1741 tctttacgat gccattggga tatatcaacg gtggtatatc cagtgatttt tttctccatt
     1801 ttagcttcct tagctcctga aaatctcgat aactcaaaaa atacgcccgg tagtgatctt
     1861 atttcattat ggtgaaagtt ggaacctctt acgtgcccga tcaactcgag tgccacctga
     1921 cgtctaagaa accattatta tcatgacatt aacctataaa aataggcgta tcacgaggca
     1981 gaatttcaga taaaaaaaat ccttagcttt cgctaaggat gatttctgga attcgcggcc
     2041 gcttctagag tttacagcta gctcagtcct aggtattatg ctagctacta gtagcggccg
     2101 ctgca
//
