[The description below was written by a language model from this plasmid's Addgene catalogue record and the feature table of its GenBank file.]
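Description:
J23101 is a BioBrick part plasmid from the Bacillus BioBrick Box, a set of standardized genetic building blocks assembled and evaluated for work with Bacillus subtilis. It consists of the iGEM storage and shipping backbone pSB1C3 carrying a single small insert, the 35 bp J23101 constitutive promoter, which the record lists as E. coli-derived. The depositor characterises it as a very weak constitutive promoter, a rating that presumably refers to its performance in the B. subtilis context of the collection. The plasmid is maintained in E. coli at high copy through a ColE1/pMB1/pUC-type origin and is selected with chloramphenicol via the cat gene (chloramphenicol acetyltransferase). No Bacillus replication or integration elements are annotated, so it serves as a part donor rather than a B. subtilis vector.

The promoter itself is not annotated as a feature, but it occupies the short gap between the BioBrick prefix (the version for parts that do not begin with ATG) and the universal BioBrick suffix. The EcoRI and PstI sites used for cloning are retained, so the part can be excised and joined to downstream parts such as ribosome binding sites, reporters or coding sequences by standard BioBrick assembly. The cloning site is insulated from the backbone by transcription terminators: a putative bacterial terminator upstream of the prefix, a his operon terminator downstream of the suffix, and a lambda t0 terminator next to the resistance gene. The plasmid contains no reporter or coding payload. The catalogue gives a total size of 2227 bp, whereas the sequence record is 2105 bp, which matches the stated 2070 bp backbone plus the 35 bp insert.
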