Addgene plasmid #55176: J23101
Purpose: Very weak constitutive promoter
Depositing lab: Thorsten Mascher. Depositing organization: Ludwig-Maximilians-Universitaet Muenchen (LMU). Publication: The Bacillus BioBrick Box: generation and evaluation of essential genetic building blocks for standardized work with Bacillus subtilis. Radeck J, Kraft K, Bartels J, Cikovic T, Durr F, Emenegger J, Kelterborn S, Sauer C, Fritz G, Gebhard S, Mascher T. J Biol Eng. 2013 Dec 2;7(1):29. doi: 10.1186/1754-1611-7-29. PubMed 24295448.
Backbone
  Vector backbone: pSB1C3
  Backbone manufacturer: iGEM
  Backbone size w/o insert (bp): 2070
  Total vector size (bp): 2227
  Vector type: Synthetic Biology ; Bacillus BioBrick Box
Growth in bacteria
  Bacterial resistance: Chloramphenicol, 25 μg/mL
  Growth temperature: 37°C
  Growth strain: DH5alpha
  Copy number: High Copy
Gene/Insert
  Gene/Insert name: J23101 promoter
  Species: E.coli
  Insert size (bp): 35
  Promoter: J23101
  Cloning method: Restriction Enzyme; 5′ cloning site EcoRI (not destroyed); 3′ cloning site PstI (not destroyed)
  Sequencing primers: 5′ na
Terms and licenses: Academic/Nonprofit Terms; Industry Terms: Not Available to Industry
Depositor comments: Very weak constitutive promoter. For sequencing of insert, use the following primers: fwd: TGCCACCTGACGTCTAAG rev: ATTACCGCCTTTGAGTGA
How to cite: J23101 was a gift from Thorsten Mascher (Addgene plasmid # 55176 ; http://n2t.net/addgene:55176 ; RRID:Addgene_55176)
