>Addgene plasmid #55176 | J23101 | addgene partial sequence | sequence record 91207 | ASK-FN2 5'-CGGCCTTTTTACGGTTCCTG-3'
GTTCTTTCCTGCGTTATCCCCTGATTCTGTGGATAACCGTATTACCGCCTTTGAGTGAGCTGATACCGCT
CGCCGCAGCCGAACGACCGAGCGCAGCGAGTCAGTGAGCGAGGAAGCCTGCATAACGCGAAGTAATCTTT
TCGGTTTTAAAGAAAAAGGGCAGGGTGGTGACACCTTGCCCTTTTTTGCCGGACTGCAGCGGCCGCTACT
AGTAGCTAGCATAATACCTAGGACTGAGCTAGCTGTAAACTCTAGAAGCGGCCGCGAATTCCAGAAATCA
TCCTTAGCGAAAGCTAAGGATTTTTTTTATCTGAAATTCTGCCTCGTGATACGCCTATTTTTATAGGTTA
ATGTCATGATAATAATGGTTTCTTAGACGTCAGGTGGCACTCGAGTTGATCGGGCACGTAAGAGGTTCCA
ACTTTCACCATAATGAAATAAGATCACTACCGGGCGTATTTTTTGAGTTATCGAGATTTTCAGGAGCTAA
GGAAGCTAAAATGGAGAAAAAAATCACTGGATATACCACCGTTGATATATCCCAATGGCATCGTAAAGAA
CATTTTGAGGCATTTCAGTCAGTTGCTCAATGTACCTATAACCAGACCGTTCAGCTGGATATTACGGCCT
TTTTAAAGACCGTAAAGAAAAATAAGCACAAGTTTTATCCGGCCTTTATTCACATTCTTGCCCGCCTGAT
GAATGCTCATCCGGAATTTCGTATGGCAATGAAAGACGGTGAGCTGGTGATATGGGATAGTGTTCACCCT
TGTTACACCGTTTTCCATGAGCAAACTGAAACGTTTTCATCGCTCTGGAGTGAATACCACGACGATTTCC
GGCAGTTTCTACACATATATTCGCAAGATGTGGCGTGTTACGGTGAAAACCTGGCCTATTTCCCTAAAGG
GTTTATTGAGAATATGTTTTTCGTCTCAGCCAATCCCTGGGTGAGTTTC
