>Addgene plasmid #55176 | J23101 | addgene partial sequence | sequence record 91208 | MoCloR 5'-gccacctgacgtctaagaaacc-3'
ACCTATAAAAATAGGCGTATCACGAGGCAGAATTTCAGATAAAAAAAATCCTTAGCTTTCGCTAAGGATG
ATTTCTGGAATTCGCGGCCGCTTCTAGAGTTTACAGCTAGCTCAGTCCTAGGTATTATGCTAGCTACTAG
TAGCGGCCGCTGCAGTCCGGCAAAAAAGGGCAAGGTGTCACCACCCTGCCCTTTTTCTTTAAAACCGAAA
AGATTACTTCGCGTTATGCAGGCTTCCTCGCTCACTGACTCGCTGCGCTCGGTCGTTCGGCTGCGGCGAG
CGGTATCAGCTCACTCAAAGGCGGTAATACGGTTATCCACAGAATCAGGGGATAACGCAGGAAAGAACAT
GTGAGCAAAAGGCCAGCAAAAGGCCAGGAACCGTAAAAAGGCCGCGTTGCTGGCGTTTTTCCACAGGCTC
CGCCCCCCTGACGAGCATCACAAAAATCGACGCTCAAGTCAGAGGTGGCGAAACCCGACAGGACTATAAA
GATACCAGGCGTTTCCCCCTGGAAGCTCCCTCGTGCGCTCTCCTGTTCCGACCCTGCCGCTTACCGGATA
CCTGTCCGCCTTTCTCCCTTCGGGAAGCGTGGCGCTTTCTCATAGCTCACGCTGTAGGTATCTCAGTTCG
GTGTAGGTCGTTCGCTCCAAGCTGGGCTGTGTGCACGAACCCCCCGTTCAGCCCGACCGCTGCGCCTTAT
CCGGTAACTATCGTCTTGAGTCCAACCCGGTAAGACACGACTTATCGCCACTGGCAGCAGCCACTGGTAA
CAGGATTAGCAGAGCGAGGTATGTAGGCGGTGCTACAGAGTTCTTGAAGTGGTGGCCTAACTACGGCTAC
ACTAGAAGAACAGTATTTGGTATCTGCGCTCTGCTGAAGCCAGTTACCTTCGGAAAAAGAGTTGGTAGCT
CTTGATCCGGCAAACAAACCACCGCTGGTAGCGGTGGTTTTTTTGTTTGCAAGCAGCAGATTACGCGCAG
AAAAAAAGGATCTCAAGAAGATCCTTTGATCTTTTCTACGGGGTCTGACGCTCAGTGGAACGAAAACTCA
CGTTAAGGGATTTTGGTCATGAGATTATCAAAAAGGATCTTC
